>Addgene plasmid #35363 | pBbB8k-GFP | depositor full sequence | sequence record 43030 | pBbB8k-GFP sequence 4480 bps
GACGTCTTATGACAACTTGACGGCTACATCATTCACTTTTTCTTCACAACCGGCACGGAACTCGCTCGGG
CTGGCCCCGGTGCATTTTTTAAATACCCGCGAGAAATAGAGTTGATCGTCAAAACCAACATTGCGACCGA
CGGTGGCGATAGGCATCCGGGTGGTGCTCAAAAGCAGCTTCGCCTGGCTGATACGTTGGTCCTCGCGCCA
GCTTAAGACGCTAATCCCTAACTGCTGGCGGAAAAGATGTGACAGACGCGACGGCGACAAGCAAACATGC
TGTGCGACGCTGGCGATATCAAAATTGCTGTCTGCCAGGTGATCGCTGATGTACTGACAAGCCTCGCGTA
CCCGATTATCCATCGGTGGATGGAGCGACTCGTTAATCGCTTCCATGCGCCGCAGTAACAATTGCTCAAG
CAGATTTATCGCCAGCAGCTCCGAATAGCGCCCTTCCCCTTGCCCGGCGTTAATGATTTGCCCAAACAGG
TCGCTGAAATGCGGCTGGTGCGCTTCATCCGGGCGAAAGAACCCCGTATTGGCAAATATTGACGGCCAGT
TAAGCCATTCATGCCAGTAGGCGCGCGGACGAAAGTAAACCCACTGGTGATACCATTCGCGAGCCTCCGG
ATGACGACCGTAGTGATGAATCTCTCCTGGCGGGAACAGCAAAATATCACCCGGTCGGCAAACAAATTCT
CGTCCCTGATTTTTCACCACCCCCTGACCGCGAATGGTGAGATTGAGAATATAACCTTTCATTCCCAGCG
GTCGGTCGATAAAAAAATCGAGATAACCGTTGGCCTCAATCGGCGTTAAACCCGCCACCAGATGGGCATT
AAACGAGTATCCCGGCAGCAGGGGATCATTTTGCGCTTCAGCCATACTTTTCATACTCCCGCCATTCAGA
GAAGAAACCAATTGTCCATATTGCATCAGACATTGCCGTCACTGCGTCTTTTACTGGCTCTTCTCGCTAA
CCAAACCGGTAACCCCGCTTATTAAAAGCATTCTGTAACAAAGCGGGACCAAAGCCATGACAAAAACGCG
TAACAAAAGTGTCTATAATCACGGCAGAAAAGTCCACATTGATTATTTGCACGGCGTCACACTTTGCTAT
GCCATAGCATTTTTATCCATAAGATTAGCGGATTCTACCTGACGCTTTTTATCGCAACTCTCTACTGTTT
CTCCATACCCGTTTTTTTGGGAATTCAAAAGATCTTTTAAGAAGGAGATATACATATGAGTAAAGGAGAA
GAACTTTTCACTGGAGTTGTCCCAATTCTTGTTGAATTAGATGGTGATGTTAATGGGCACAAATTTTCTG
TCAGTGGAGAGGGTGAAGGTGATGCAACATACGGAAAACTTACCCTTAAATTTATTTGCACTACTGGAAA
ACTACCTGTTCCGTGGCCAACACTTGTCACTACTTTCTCTTATGGTGTTCAATGCTTTTCCCGTTATCCG
GATCACATGAAACGGCATGACTTTTTCAAGAGTGCCATGCCCGAAGGTTATGTACAGGAACGCACTATAT
CTTTCAAAGATGACGGGAACTACAAGACGCGTGCTGAAGTCAAGTTTGAAGGTGATACCCTTGTTAATCG
TATCGAGTTAAAAGGTATTGATTTTAAAGAAGATGGAAACATTCTCGGACACAAACTGGAGTACAACTAT
AACTCACACAATGTATACATCACGGCAGACAAACAAAAGAATGGAATCAAAGCTAACTTCAAAATTCGCC
ACAACATTGAAGATGGCTCCGTTCAACTAGCAGACCATTATCAACAAAATACTCCAATTGGCGATGGCCC
TGTCCTTTTACCAGACAACCATTACCTGTCCACACAATCTGCCCTTTCGAAAGATCCCAACGAAAAGCGT
GACCACATGGTCCTTCTTGAGTTTGTAACTGCTGCTGGGATTACACATGGCATGGATGAGCTCTACAAAT
AAGGATCCAAACTCGAGTAAGGATCTCCAGGCATCAAATAAAACGAAAGGCTCAGTCGAAAGACTGGGCC
TTTCGTTTTATCTGTTGTTTGTCGGTGAACGCTCTCTACTAGAGTCACACTGGCTCACCTTCGGGTGGGC
CTTTCTGCGTTTATACCTAGGCTACAGCCGATAGTCTGGAACAGCGCACTTACGGGTTGCTGCGCAACCC
AAGTGCTACCGGCGCGGCAGCGTGACCCGTGTCGGCGGCTCCAACGGCTCGCCATCGTCCAGAAAACACG
GCTCATCGGGCATCGGCAGGCGCTGCTGCCCGCGCCGTTCCCATTCCTCCGTTTCGGTCAAGGCTGGCAG
GTCTGGTTCCATGCCCGGAATGCCGGGCTGGCTGGGCGGCTCCTCGCCGGGGCCGGTCGGTAGTTGCTGC
TCGCCCGGATACAGGGTCGGGATGCGGCGCAGGTCGCCATGCCCCAACAGCGATTCGTCCTGGTCGTCGT
GATCAACCACCACGGCGGCACTGAACACCGACAGGCGCAACTGGTCGCGGGGCTGGCCCCACGCCACGCG
GTCATTGACCACGTAGGCCAACACGGTGCCGGGGCCGTTGAGCTTCACGACGGAGATCCAGCGCTCGGCC
ACCAAGTCCTTGACTGCGTATTGGACCGTCCGCAAAGAACGTCCGATGAGCTTGGAAAGTGTCTTCTGGC
TGACCACCACGGCGTTCTGGTGGCCCATCTGCGCCACGAGGTGATGCAGCAGCATTGCCGCCGTGGGTTT
CCTCGCAATAAGCCCGGCCCACGCCTCATGCGCTTTGCGTTCCGTTTGCACCCAGTGACCGGGCTTGTTC
TTGGCTTGAATGCCGATTTCTCTGGACTGCGTGGCCATGCTTATCTCCATGCGGTAGGGGTGCCGCACGG
TTGCGGCACCATGCGCAATCAGCTGCAACTTTTCGGCAGCGCGACAACAATTATGCGTTGCGTAAAAGTG
GCAGTCAATTACAGATTTTCTTTAACCTACGCAATGAGCTATTGCGGGGGGTGCCGCAATGAGCTGTTGC
GTACCCCCCTTTTTTAAGTTGTTGATTTTTAAGTCTTTCGCATTTCGCCCTATATCTAGTTCTTTGGTGC
CCAAAGAAGGGCACCCCTGCGGGGTTCCCCCACGCCTTCGGCGCGGCTCCCCCTCCGGCAAAAAGTGGCC
CCTCCGGGGCTTGTTGATCGACTGCGCGGCCTTCGGCCTTGCCCAAGGTGGCGCTGCCCCCTTGGAACCC
CCGCACTCGCCGCCGTGAGGCTCGGGGGGCAGGCGGGCGGGCTTCGCCCTTCGACTGCCCCCACTCGCAT
AGGCTTGGGTCGTTCCAGGCGCGTCAAGGCCAAGCCGCTGCGCGGTCGCTGCGCGAGCCTTGACCCGCCT
TCCACTTGGTGTCCAACCGGCAAGCGAAGCGCGCAGGCCGCAGGCCGGAGGCACTAGTGCTTGGATTCTC
ACCAATAAAAAACGCCCGGCGGCAACCGAGCGTTCTGAACAAATCCAGATGGAGTTCTGAGGTCATTACT
GGATCTATCAACAGGAGTCCAAGCGAGCTCTCGAACCCCAGAGTCCCGCTCAGAAGAACTCGTCAAGAAG
GCGATAGAAGGCGATGCGCTGCGAATCGGGAGCGGCGATACCGTAAAGCACGAGGAAGCGGTCAGCCCAT
TCGCCGCCAAGCTCTTCAGCAATATCACGGGTAGCCAACGCTATGTCCTGATAGCGGTCCGCCACACCCA
GCCGGCCACAGTCGATGAATCCAGAAAAGCGGCCATTTTCCACCATGATATTCGGCAAGCAGGCATCGCC
ATGGGTCACGACGAGATCCTCGCCGTCGGGCATGCGCGCCTTGAGCCTGGCGAACAGTTCGGCTGGCGCG
AGCCCCTGATGCTCTTCGTCCAGATCATCCTGATCGACAAGACCGGCTTCCATCCGAGTACGTGCTCGCT
CGATGCGATGTTTCGCTTGGTGGTCGAATGGGCAGGTAGCCGGATCAAGCGTATGCAGCCGCCGCATTGC
ATCAGCCATGATGGATACTTTCTCGGCAGGAGCAAGGTGAGATGACAGGAGATCCTGCCCCGGCACTTCG
CCCAATAGCAGCCAGTCCCTTCCCGCTTCAGTGACAACGTCGAGCACAGCTGCGCAAGGAACGCCCGTCG
TGGCCAGCCACGATAGCCGCGCTGCCTCGTCCTGCAGTTCATTCAGGGCACCGGACAGGTCGGTCTTGAC
AAAAAGAACCGGGCGCCCCTGCGCTGACAGCCGGAACACGGCGGCATCAGAGCAGCCGATTGTCTGTTGT
GCCCAGTCATAGCCGAATAGCCTCTCCACCCAAGCGGCCGGAGAACCTGCGTGCAATCCATCTTGTTCAA
TCATGCGAAACGATCCTCATCCTGTCTCTTGATCAGATCATGATCCCCTGCGCCATCAGATCCTTGGCGG
CAAGAAAGCCATCCAGTTTACTTTGCAGGGCTTCCCAACCTTACCAGAGGGCGCCCCAGCTGGCAATTCC
Features (pLannotate 1.2.2; 10 found; start..end, strand, type, name):
      7..885     -  CDS            araC: L-arabinose regulatory protein; araC
    912..1196    +  promoter       araBAD promoter: araBAD; promoter of the L-arabinose operon of E. coli; the araC regulatory gene is transcribed in the opposite direction (Guzman et al., 1995)
   1246..1959    +  CDS            &alpha;GFP: &alpha;GFP is a basic (constitutively fluorescent) long stokes shift fluorescent protein published in 1996, derived from Aequorea victoria.
   1995..2066    +  terminator     rrnB T1 terminator: transcription terminator T1 from the E. coli rrnB gene
   2082..2109    +  terminator     T7Te terminator: phage T7 early transcription terminator
   2176..2838    -  CDS            pBBR1 Rep: replication protein for the broad-host-range plasmid pBBR1 from Bordetella bronchiseptica
   2839..3412    -  rep_origin     pBBR1 oriV (fragment): replication origin of the broad-host-range plasmid pBBR1 from Bordetella bronchiseptica; requires the pBBR1 Rep protein for replication
   3425..3519    -  terminator     lambda t0 terminator: transcription terminator from phage lambda
   3553..4344    -  CDS            neo: KKA2_KLEPN - Also known as kan, nptII. Experimental evidence at protein level: Swiss-Prot protein existence level 1. Resistance to kanamycin, neomycin, paromomycin, ribostamycin, butirosin and gentamicin B. From Klebsiella pneumoniae.
   4376..4480    -  CDS            tnpA (fragment): TN5P_ECOLX - Also known as tnp. Experimental evidence at protein level: Swiss-Prot protein existence level 1. Mediates transposition of transposon Tn5 by a 'cut and paste' mechanism. First, the monomeric transposase binds the 19 bp inverted DNA repeats flanking the transposon. Then, dimerization of the DNA- bound transposase creates a synaptic DNA complex. After nicking of the first DNA strand, excision of the transposon proceeds through a series of intermediates. The transposase then mediates the insertion of the transposon at a new site by strand transfer. The activity of the wild- type tran
