[The description below was written by a language model from this plasmid's Addgene catalogue record and pLannotate feature annotations shown in this document.]
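Description:
pBbB8k-GFP is a bacterial expression plasmid from the BglBrick vector series, a modular synthetic-biology platform in which the replication origin, promoter system and resistance marker are interchangeable parts. This 4,480 bp member combines the BBR1 origin, the arabinose-inducible BAD promoter system and a kanamycin marker, with GFP as the cargo. Replication relies on the pBBR1 oriV together with its cognate Rep protein gene, both derived from the broad-host-range plasmid of Bordetella bronchiseptica. The record lists the plasmid as low copy and as propagated in E. coli DH5alpha. Selection is through the neo (nptII) aminoglycoside phosphotransferase gene conferring kanamycin resistance. It is followed by a lambda t0 terminator, and the short Tn5 transposase fragment annotated next to it is most likely a remnant of the transposon from which the marker was taken.

The expression module consists of the araC regulator gene transcribed divergently from the araBAD promoter, which drives a roughly 717 bp Aequorea victoria–derived GFP coding sequence listed as synthetic. AraC represses the promoter in the absence of L-arabinose and activates it when the sugar is present, so reporter expression is inducible. Downstream, tandem rrnB T1 and T7Te terminators stop transcription and insulate the cassette from the replication and resistance regions.

The associated publication describes the vector set together with characterisation datasheets, so the GFP version most plausibly serves as a reference construct for measuring the behaviour of this origin–promoter–marker combination. The record notes restriction-enzyme cloning, consistent with the reporter being exchangeable for a gene of interest, although the flanking sites themselves are not annotated in the feature table.
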