Addgene plasmid #35363: pBbB8k-GFP
Depositing lab: Jay Keasling. Depositing organization: University of California, Berkeley. Publication: BglBrick vectors and datasheets: A synthetic biology platform for gene expression. Lee TS, Krupa RA, Zhang F, Hajimorad M, Holtz WJ, Prasad N, Lee SK, Keasling JD. J Biol Eng. 2011 Sep 20;5:12. 10.1186/1754-1611-5-12 PubMed 21933410.
Backbone
  Vector backbone: pBb
  Backbone size w/o insert (bp): 3763
  Vector type: Bacterial Expression, Synthetic Biology
Growth in bacteria
  Bacterial resistance: Kanamycin, 50 μg/mL
  Growth temperature: 37°C
  Growth strain: DH5alpha
  Copy number: Low Copy
Gene/Insert
  Gene/Insert name: GFP (alt name: JBEI Part ID: JPUB_000129)
  Species: Synthetic
  Insert size (bp): 717
  Promoter: BAD
  Cloning method: Restriction Enzyme
  Sequencing primers: 5′ GFP-R; 3′ GFP-F
Terms and licenses: Academic/Nonprofit Terms; Industry Terms: Not Available to Industry
Depositor comments: JBEI Part ID: JPUB_000129; Origin: BBR1
How to cite: pBbB8k-GFP was a gift from Jay Keasling (Addgene plasmid # 35363 ; http://n2t.net/addgene:35363 ; RRID:Addgene_35363)
