>Addgene plasmid #35363 | pBbB8k-GFP | addgene partial sequence | sequence record 44212 | GFP-R 5'-CCATCTAATTCAACAAGAATTGGGACAAC-3'
TCATATGTATATCTCCTTCTTAAAAGATCTTTTGAATTCCCAAAAAAACGGGTATGGAGAAACAGTAGAG
AGTTGCGATAAAAAGCGTCAGGTAGAATCCGCTAATCTTATGGATAAAAATGCTATGGCATAGCAAAGTG
TGACGCCGTGCAAATAATCAATGTGGACTTTTCTGCCGTGATTATAGACACTTTTGTTACGCGTTTTTGT
CATGGCTTTGGTCCCGCTTTGTTACAGAATGCTTTTAATAAGCGGGGTTACCGGTTTGGTTAGCGAGAAG
AGCCAGTAAAAGACGCAGTGACGGCAATGTCTGATGCAATATGGACAATTGGTTTCTTCTCTGAATGGCG
GGAGTATGAAAAGTATGGCTGAAGCGCAAAATGATCCCCTGCTGCCGGGATACTCGTTTAATGCCCATCT
GGTGGCGGGTTTAACGCCGATTGAGGCCAACGGTTATCTCGATTTTTTTATCGACCGACCGCTGGGAATG
AAAGGTTATATTCTCAATCTCACCATTCGCGGTCAGGGGGTGGTGAAAAATCAGGGACGAGAATTTGTTT
GCCGACCGGGTGATATTTTGCTGTTCCCGCCAGGAGAGATTCATCACTACGGTCGTCATCCGGAGGCTCG
CGAATGGTATCACCAGTGGGTTTACTTTCGTCCGCGCGCCTACTGGCATGAATGGCTTAACTGGCCGTCA
ATATTTGCCAATACGGGGTTCTTTCGCCCGGATGAAGCGCACCAGCCGCATTTCAGCGACCTGTTTGGGC
AAATCATTAACGCCGGGCAAGGGGAAGGGCGCTATTCGGAGCTGCTGGCGATAAATCTGCTTGAGCAATT
GTTACTGCGGCGCATGGAAG
