>Addgene plasmid #35363 | pBbB8k-GFP | addgene partial sequence | sequence record 44213 | GFP-F 5'-GGTCCTTCTTGAGTTTGTAAC-3'
ACTCTCAATAAGGATCCAAACTCGAGTAAGGATCTCCAGGCATCAAATAAAACGAAAGGCTCAGTCGAAA
GACTGGGCCTTTCGTTTTATCTGTTGTTTGTCGGTGAACGCTCTCTACTAGAGTCACACTGGCTCACCTT
CGGGTGGGCCTTTCTGCGTTTATACCTAGGCTACAGCCGATAGTCTGGAACAGCGCACTTACGGGTTGCT
GCGCAACCCAAGTGCTACCGGCGCGGCAGCGTGACCCGTGTCGGCGGCTCCAACGGCTCGCCATCGTCCA
GAAAACACGGCTCATCGGGCATCGGCAGGCGCTGCTGCCCGCGCCGTTCCCATTCCTCCGTTTCGGTCAA
GGCTGGCAGGTCTGGTTCCATGCCCGGAATGCCGGGCTGGCTGGGCGGCTCCTCGCCGGGGCCGGTCGGT
AGTTGCTGCTCGCCCGGATACAGGGTCGGGATGCGGCGCAGGTCGCCATGCCCCAACAGCGATTCGTCCT
GGTCGTCGTGATCAACCACCACGGCGGCACTGAACACCGACAGGCGCAACTGGTCGCGGGGCTGGCCCCA
CGCCACGCGGTCATTGACCACGTAGGCCAACACGGTGCCGGGGCCGTTGAGCTTCACGACGGAGATCCAG
CGCTCGGCCACCAAGTCCTTGACTGCGTATTGGACCGTCCGCAAAGAACGTCCGATGAGCTTGGAAAGTG
TCTTCTGGCTGACCACCACGGCGTTCTGGTGGCCCATCTGCGCCACGAGGTGATGCAGCAGCATTGCCGC
CGTGGGTTTCCTCGCAATAAGCCCGGCCCACGCCTCATGCGCTTTGCGTTCCGTTTGCACCCAGTGACCG
GGCTTGTTCTTGGCTTGAATGCCGATTTCTCTGGACTGCGTGGCCATGC
